>Addgene plasmid #177895 | pFastBac(His10-SNAP-Csk) | addgene full sequence | sequence record 353482 | Addgene NGS Result
G
[124 nt withheld, positions 2-125]
C
[91 nt withheld, positions 127-217]
A
[49 nt withheld, positions 219-267]
CCTTTGACGTTGGAGTCCACGTTCTT
[37 nt withheld, positions 294-330]
ACCCTATCTCGGTCTATTCTTTTGATTTATAAGGGATTTTGCCGATTTCGGCCTATTGGTTAAAAAATGA
GCTGATTTAACAAAAATTTAACGCGAATTTTAACAAAATATTAACGCTTACAATTTAGGTGGCACTTTTC
GGGGAAATGTGCGCGGAACCCCTATTTGTTTATTTTTCTAAATACATTCAAATATGTATCCGCTCATGAG
ACAATAACCCTGATAAATGCTTCAATAATATTGAAAAAGGAAGAGTATGAGTATTCAACATTTCCGTGTC
GCCCTTATTCCCTTTTTTGCGGCATTTTGCCTTCCTGTTTTTGCTCACCCAGAAACGCTGGTGAAAGTAA
AAGATGCTGAAGATCAGTTGGGTGCACGAGTGGGTTACATCGAACTGGATCTCAACAGCGGTAAGATCCT
TGAGAGTTTTCGCCCCGAAGAACGTTTTCCAATGATGAGCACTTTTAAAGTTCTGCTATGTGGCGCGGTA
TTATCCCGTATTGACGCCGGGCAAGAGCAACTCGGTCGCCGCATACACTATTCTCAGAATGACTTGGTTG
AGTACTCACCAGTCACAGAAAAGCATCTTACGGATGGCATGACAGTAAGAGAATTATGCAGTGCTGCCAT
AACCATGAGTGATAACACTGCGGCCAACTTACTTCTGACAACGATCGGAGGACCGAAGGAGCTAACCGCT
TTTTTGCACAACATGGGGGATCATGTAACTCGCCTTGATCGTTGGGAACCGGAGCTGAATGAAGCCATAC
CAAACGACGAGCGTGACACCACGATGCCTGTAGCAATGGCAACAACGTTGCGCAAACTATTAACTGGCGA
ACTACTTACTCTAGCTTCCCGGCAACAATTAATAGACTGGATGGAGGCGGATAAAGTTGCAGGACCACTT
CTGCGCTCGGCCCTTCCGGCTGGCTGGTTTATTGCTGATAAATCTGGAGCCGGTGAGCGTGGGTCTCGCG
GTATCATTGCAGCACTGGGGCCAGATGGTAAGCCCTCCCGTATCGTAGTTATCTACACGACGGGGAGTCA
GGCAACTATGGATGAACGAAATAGACAGATCGCTGAGATAGGTGCCTCACTGATTAAGCATTGGTAACTG
TCAGACCAAGTTTACTCATATATACTTTAGATTGATTTAAAACTTCATTTTTAATTTAAAAGGATCTAGG
TGAAGATCCTTTTTGATAATCTCATGACCAAAATCCCTTAACGTGAGTTTTCGTTCCACTGAGCGTCAGA
CCCCGTAGAAAAGATCAAAGGATCTTCTTGAGATCCTTTTTTTCTGCGCGTAATCTGCTGCTTGCAAACA
AAAAAACCACCGCTACCAGCGGTGGTTTGTTTGCCGGATCAAGAGCTACCAACTCTTTTTCCGAAGGTAA
CTGGCTTCAGCAGAGCGCAGATACCAAATACTGTTCTTCTAGTGTAGCCGTAGTTAGGCCACCACTTCAA
GAACTCTGTAGCACCGCCTACATACCTCGCTCTGCTAATCCTGTTACCAGTGGCTGCTGCCAGTGGCGAT
AAGTCGTGTCTTACCGGGTTGGACTCAAGACGATAGTTACCGGATAAGGCGCAGCGGTCGGGCTGAACGG
GGGGTTCGTGCACACAGCCCAGCTTGGAGCGAACGACCTACACCGAACTGAGATACCTACAGCGTGAGCT
ATGAGAAAGCGCCACGCTTCCCGAAGGGAGAAAGGCGGACAGGTATCCGGTAAGCGGCAGGGTCGGAACA
GGAGAGCGCACGAGGGAGCTTCCAGGGGGAAACGCCTGGTATCTTTATAGTCCTGTCGGGTTTCGCCACC
TCTGACTTGAGCGTCGATTTTTGTGATGCTCGTCAGGGGGGCGGAGCCTATGGAAAAACGCCAGCAACGC
GGCCTTTTTACGGTTCCTGGCCTTTTGCTGGCCTTTTGCTCACATGTTCTTTCCTGCGTTATCCCCTGAT
TCTGTGGATAACCGTATTACCGCCTTTGAGTGAGCTGATACCGCTCGCCGCAGCCGAACGACCGAGCGCA
GCGAGTCAGTGAGCGAGGAAGCGGAAGAGCGCCTGATGTGGTATTTTCTCCTTACGCATCTGTGCGGTAT
TTCACACCGCATAGACCAGCCGCGTAACCTGGCAAAATCGGTTACGGTTGAGTAATAAATGGATGCCCTG
CGTAAGCGGGTGTGGGCGGACAATAAAGTCTTAAACTGAACAAAATAGATCTAAACTATGACAATAAAGT
CTTAAACTAGACAGAATAGTTGTAAACTGAAATCAGTCCAGTTATGCTGTGAAAAAGCATACTGGACTTT
TGTTATGGCTAAAGCAAACTCTTCATTTTCTGAAGTGCAAATTGCCCGTCGTATTAAAGAGGGGCGTGGC
CAAGGGCATGGTAAAGACTATATTCGCGGCGTTGTGACAATTTACCGAACAACTCCGCGGCCGGGAAGCC
GATCTCGGCTTGAACGAATTGTTAGGTGGCGGTACTTGGGTCGATATCAAAGTGCATCACTTCTTCCCGT
ATGCCCAACTTTGTATAGAGAGCCACTGCGGGATCGTCACCGTAATCTGCTTGCACGTAGATCACATAAG
CACCAAGCGCGTTGGCCTCATGCTTGAGGAGATTGATGAGCGCGGTGGCAATGCCCTGCCTCCGGTGCTC
GCCGGAGACTGCGAGATCATAGATATAGATCTCACTACGCGGCTGCTCAAACTTGGGCAGAACGTAAGCC
GCGAGAGCGCCAACAACCGCTTCTTGGTCGAAGGCAGCAAGCGCGATGAATGTCTTACTACGGAGCAAGT
TCCCGAGGTAATCGGAGTCCGGCTGATGTTGGGAGTAGGTGGCTACGTCTCCGAACTCACGACCGAAAAG
ATCAAGAGCAGCCCGCATGGATTTGACTTGGTCAGGGCCGAGCCTACATGTGCGAATGATGCCCATACTT
GAGCCACCTAACTTTGTTTTAGGGCGACTGCCCTGCTGCGTAACATCGTTGCTGCTCCATAACATCAAAC
ATCGACCCACGGCGTAACGCGCTTGCTGCTTGGATGCCCGAGGCATAGACTGTACAAAAAAACAGTCATA
ACAAGCCATGAAAACCGCCACTGCGCCGTTACCACCGCTGCGTTCGGTCAAGGTTCTGGACCAGTTGCGT
GAGCGCATACGCTACTTGCATTACAGTTTACGAACCGAACAGGCTTATGTCAACTGGGTTCGTGCCTTCA
TCCGTTTCCACGGTGTGCGTCACCCGGCAACCTTGGGCAGCAGCGAAGTCGAGGCATTTCTGTCCTGGCT
GGCGAACGAGCGCAAGGTTTCGGTCTCCACGCATCGTCAGGCATTGGCGGCCTTGCTGTTCTTCTACGGC
AAGGTGCTGTGCACGGATCTGCCCTGGCTTCAGGAGATCGGAAGACCTCGGCCGTCGCGGCGCTTGCCGG
TGGTGCTGACCCCGGATGAAGTGGTTCGCATCCTCGGTTTTCTGGAAGGCGAGCATCGTTTGTTCGCCCA
GGACTCTAGCTATAGTTCTAGTGGTTGGCTACGTATACTCCGGAATATTAATAGATCATGGAGATAATTA
AAATGATAACCATCTCGCAAATAAATAAGTATTTTACTGTTTTCGTAACAGTTTTGTAATAAAAAAACCT
ATAAATATTCCGGATTATTCATACCGTCCCACCATCGGGCGCGGATCTCGGTCCGAAACCATGTCGTACT
ACCATCACCATCACCATCACCATCACCATCACGATTACGATATCCCAACGACCGAAAACCTGTATTTTCA
GGGCGCCATGGGATCCGAGACTGTCCGATTCCAATCTGGAATTCAAAGGCCTACGTCGACGAGCTCAACT
AGAATGGACAAAGATTGCGAAATGAAACGTACCACCCTGGATAGCCCGCTGGGCAAACTGGAACTGAGCG
GCTGCGAACAGGGCCTGCATGAAATTAAACTGCTGGGTAAAGGCACCAGCGCGGCCGATGCGGTTGAAGT
TCCGGCCCCGGCCGCCGTGCTGGGTGGTCCGGAACCGCTGATGCAGGCGACCGCGTGGCTGAACGCGTAT
TTTCATCAGCCGGAAGCGATTGAAGAATTTCCGGTTCCGGCGCTGCATCATCCGGTGTTTCAGCAGGAGA
GCTTTACCCGTCAGGTGCTGTGGAAACTGCTGAAAGTGGTTAAATTTGGCGAAGTGATTAGCTATCAGCA
GCTGGCGGCCCTGGCGGGTAATCCGGCGGCCACCGCCGCCGTTAAAACCGCGCTGAGCGGTAACCCGGTG
CCGATTCTGATTCCGTGCCATCGTGTGGTTAGCTCTAGCGGTGCGGTTGGCGGTTATGAAGGTGGTCTGG
CGGTGAAAGAGTGGCTGCTGGCCCATGAAGGTCATCGTCTGGGTAAACCGGGTCTGGGAGGTAGCGGTAG
CGGTAGCGGTGGAGGTGGAAGCAGCACTAGATCAGCAATACAGGCCGCCTGGCCATCCGGTACAGAATGT
ATTGCCAAGTACAACTTCCACGGCACTGCCGAGCAGGACCTGCCCTTCTGCAAAGGAGACGTGCTCACCA
TTGTGGCCGTCACCAAGGACCCCAACTGGTACAAAGCCAAAAACAAGGTGGGCCGTGAGGGCATCATCCC
AGCCAACTACGTCCAGAAGCGGGAGGGCGTGAAGGCGGGTACCAAACTCAGCCTCATGCCTTGGTTCCAC
GGCAAGATCACACGGGAGCAGGCTGAGCGGCTTCTGTACCCGCCGGAGACAGGCCTGTTCCTGGTGCGGG
AGAGCACCAACTACCCCGGAGACTACACGCTGTGCGTGAGCTGCGACGGCAAGGTGGAGCACTACCGCAT
CATGTACCATGCCAGCAAGCTCAGCATCGACGAGGAGGTGTACTTTGAGAACCTCATGCAGCTGGTGGAG
CACTACACCTCAGACGCAGATGGACTCTGTACGCGCCTCATTAAACCAAAGGTCATGGAGGGCACAGTGG
CGGCCCAGGATGAGTTCTACCGCAGCGGCTGGGCCCTGAACATGAAGGAGCTGAAGCTGCTGCAGACCAT
CGGGAAGGGGGAGTTCGGAGACGTGATGCTGGGCGATTACCGAGGGAACAAAGTCGCCGTCAAGTGCATT
AAGAACGACGCCACTGCCCAGGCCTTCCTGGCTGAAGCCTCAGTCATGACGCAACTGCGGCATAGCAACC
TGGTGCAGCTCCTGGGCGTGATCGTGGAGGAGAAGGGCGGGCTCTACATCGTCACTGAGTACATGGCCAA
GGGGAGCCTTGTGGACTACCTGCGGTCTAGGGGTCGGTCAGTGCTGGGCGGAGACTGTCTCCTCAAGTTC
TCGCTAGATGTCTGCGAGGCCATGGAATACCTGGAGGGCAACAATTTCGTGCATCGAGACCTGGCTGCCC
GCAATGTGCTGGTGTCTGAGGACAACGTGGCCAAGGTCAGCGACTTTGGTCTCACCAAGGAGGCGTCCAG
CACCCAGGACACGGGCAAGCTGCCAGTCAAGTGGACAGCCCCTGAGGCCCTGAGAGAGAAGAAATTCTCC
ACTAAGTCTGACGTGTGGAGTTTCGGAATCCTTCTCTGGGAAATCTACTCCTTTGGGCGAGTGCCTTATC
CAAGGATTCCCCTGAAGGACGTCGTCCCTCGGGTGGAGAAGGGCTACAAGATGGATGCCCCCGACGGCTG
CCCGCCCGCAGTCTATGAAGTCATGAAGAACTGCTGGCACCTGGACGCCGCCATGCGGCCCTCCTTCCTA
CAGCTCCGAGAGCAGCTTGAGCACATCAAAACCCACGAGCTGCACCTGTGAACTAGTGCGGCCGCTTTCG
AATCTAGAGCCTGCAGTCTCGAGGCATGCGGTACCAAGCTTGTCGAGAAGTACTAGAGGATCATAATCAG
CCATACCACATTTGTAGAGGTTTTACTTGCTTTAAAAAACCTCCCACACCTCCCCCTGAACCTGAAACAT
AAAATGAATGCAATTGTTGTTGTTAACTTGTTTATTGCAGCTTATAATGGTTACAAATAAAGCAATAGCA
TCACAAATTTCACAAATAAAGCATTTTTTTCACTGCATTCTAGTTGTGGTTTGTCCAAACTCATCAATGT
ATCTTATCATGTCTGGATCTGATCACTGCTTGAGCCTAGGAGATCCGAACCAGATAAGTGAAATCTAGTT
CCAAACTATTTTGTCATTTTTAATTTTCGTATTAGCTTACGACGCTACACCCAGTTCCCATCTATTTTGT
CACTCTTCCCTAAATAATCCTTAAAAACTCCATTTCCACCCCTCCCAGTTCCCAACTATTTTGTCCGCCC
ACAGCGGGGCATTTTTCTTCCTGTTATGTTTTTAATCAAACATCCTGCCAACTCCATGTGACAAACCGTC
ATCTTCGGCTACTTTTTCTCTGTCACAGAATGAAAATTTTTCTGTCATCTCTTCGTTATTAATGTTTGTA
ATTGACTGAATATCAACGCTTATTTGCAGCCTGAATGGCGAATGG
Features (pLannotate 1.2.2; 18 found; start..end, strand, type, name):
      2..456     +  rep_origin     f1 ori (sequence partly withheld): f1 bacteriophage origin of replication; arrow indicates direction of (+) strand synthesis
    482..586     +  promoter       AmpR promoter: bla
    587..1447    +  CDS            AmpR: β-lactamase; bla; confers resistance to ampicillin, carbenicillin, and related antibiotics
   1618..2206    +  rep_origin     ori: high-copy-number ColE1/pMB1/pBR322/pUC origin of replication
   2392..2443    -  misc_feature   bom (fragment): basis of mobility region from pBR322
   2511..2735    -  mobile_element Tn7R: mini-Tn7 element (right end of the Tn7 transposon) Tn7
   2802..3335    -  CDS            GmR: gentamycin acetyltransferase; aacC1; confers resistance to gentamycin
   3505..3533    -  promoter       Pc promoter: intI1 (promoter lies within the coding sequence); class 1 integron promoter
   3511..3858    -  CDS            YPR2_ECOLX (fragment): Protein predicted: Swiss-Prot protein existence level 4. From Escherichia coli.
   3885..3976    +  promoter       polyhedrin promoter: polh from Autographa californica; promoter for the baculovirus polyhedrin gene
   4046..4069    +  CDS            8xHis: 8xHis affinity tag
   4094..4114    +  CDS            TEV site: tobacco etch virus (TEV) protease recognition and cleavage site
   4184..4729    +  CDS            SNAP-tag®: human O6-alkylguanine-DNA-alkyltransferase variant that forms covalent bonds with benzylguanine derivatives optimized for bacterial expression
   4772..6118    +  CDS            CSK: CSK_HUMAN - Experimental evidence at protein level: Swiss-Prot protein existence level 1. Non-receptor tyrosine-protein kinase that plays an important role in the regulation of cell growth, differentiation, migration and immune response. Phosphorylates tyrosine residues located in the C- terminal tails of Src-family kinases (SFKs) including LCK, SRC, HCK, FYN, LYN, CSK or YES1. Upon tail phosphorylation, Src-family members engage in intramolecular interactions between the phosphotyrosine tail and the SH2 domain that result in an inactive conformation. To inhibit SFKs, CSK is recruited to the p
   6199..6282    +  CDS            large T antigen (fragment): large T antigen from SV40 (simian virus 40)
   6305..6439    +  polyA_signal   SV40 poly(A) signal: SV40 polyadenylation signal
   6468..6633    -  mobile_element Tn7L: mini-Tn7 element (left end of the Tn7 transposon) Tn7
   6796..6812    +  CDS            lacZα (fragment): LacZα fragment of β-galactosidase; lacZ fragment
