[The description below was written by a language model from this plasmid's Addgene catalogue record and pLannotate feature annotations shown in this document.]
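Description:
pFastBac(His10-SNAP-Csk) is a 6.8 kb baculovirus transfer (donor) plasmid built on the pFastBacHT backbone for producing tagged human Csk in insect cells. In E. coli it replicates from a high-copy ColE1/pUC-type origin and is selected with ampicillin through the β-lactamase gene. An f1 phage origin is also present. The expression cassette, together with a gentamicin acetyltransferase marker driven by a class 1 integron Pc promoter, lies between the Tn7R and Tn7L ends of a mini-Tn7 element. In pFastBac-type systems this arrangement lets the cassette be moved by Tn7 transposition into a baculovirus shuttle genome (bacmid) maintained in E. coli. The resulting recombinant bacmid is then used to generate virus for infecting insect cells.

Within the transposable segment, the very late polyhedrin promoter from Autographa californica drives a single fusion open reading frame, which ends at an SV40 polyadenylation signal. According to the catalogue entry, the N-terminal tag consists of a 10xHis tag, TEV and TVMV protease sites, and the SNAP-tag, followed by human CSK. The automated annotation identifies the histidine stretch only as an 8xHis match and does not call a TVMV site, but it does confirm the TEV site, the SNAP-tag and a CSK coding sequence matching the human protein. The His tag supports metal-affinity purification, and the protease sites allow its removal. The SNAP-tag permits covalent labelling with benzylguanine derivatives such as fluorophores. Csk is a non-receptor tyrosine kinase that phosphorylates the inhibitory C-terminal tails of Src-family kinases such as Lck. The associated publication indicates that the purified protein was intended for in vitro membrane reconstitution of proximal T-cell receptor signalling.
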