Addgene plasmid #177895: pFastBac(His10-SNAP-Csk)
Purpose: Baculo expression of His10 tag fused to SNAPtag and human Csk
Depositing lab: Ron Vale. Depositing organization: University of California, San Francisco (UCSF). Publication: In vitro membrane reconstitution of the T-cell receptor proximal signaling network. Hui E, Vale RD. Nat Struct Mol Biol. 2014 Feb;21(2):133-42. doi: 10.1038/nsmb.2762. Epub 2014 Jan 26. PubMed 24463463.
Backbone
  Vector backbone: pFastBacHT
  Vector type: Insect Expression
Growth in bacteria
  Bacterial resistance: Ampicillin, 100 μg/mL
  Growth temperature: 37°C
  Growth strain: DH5alpha
  Copy number: High Copy
Gene/Insert
  Gene/Insert name: Csk
  Species: H. sapiens (human)
  Entrez Gene: CSK
  Promoter: Polyhedrin
  Tag / fusion protein: 10xHis-TEV-TVMV-SNAP tag (N terminal on insert)
  Cloning method: Restriction Enzyme; 5′ cloning site unknown (unknown if destroyed)
  Sequencing primers: 5′ GGATTATTCATACCGTCCCA; 3′ CAAATGTGGTATGGCTGATT
Terms and licenses: Academic/Nonprofit Terms; Industry Terms: Not Available to Industry
How to cite: pFastBac(His10-SNAP-Csk) was a gift from Ron Vale (Addgene plasmid # 177895 ; http://n2t.net/addgene:177895 ; RRID:Addgene_177895)
